Addgene plasmid #13613: integrin alpha9 DM3 pWZL Blast2
Depositing lab: Dean Sheppard. Depositing organization: University of California, San Francisco (UCSF).
Backbone
  Vector backbone: pWZL Blast2
  Backbone size w/o insert (bp): 6000
  Vector type: Mammalian Expression, Retroviral
  Selectable markers: Blasticidin
Growth in bacteria
  Bacterial resistance: Ampicillin, 100 μg/mL
  Growth temperature: 37°C
  Growth strain: DH5alpha
  Copy number: High Copy
Gene/Insert
  Gene/Insert name: integrin alpha 9 DM3 (alt name: ITGA9)
  Species: H. sapiens (human)
  Insert size (bp): 3100
  Mutation: C-terminal deletion mutant missing the last 22 amino acids in the cytoplasmic domain.
  GenBank ID: NM_002207
  Entrez Gene: ITGA9 (a.k.a. ALPHA-RLC, ITGA4L, RLC)
  Cloning method: Restriction Enzyme; 5′ cloning site HindIII/SnaBI (destroyed during cloning); 3′ cloning site XbaI/SnaBI (destroyed during cloning)
  Sequencing primers: 5′ pBABE 5'
Terms and licenses: Academic/Nonprofit Terms; Industry Terms: Not Available to Industry
Depositor comments: See author's map for additional restriction enzyme sites. Please see Young et al. (2001), MBC 12:3214 for information regarding which amino acids are removed in this deletion construct.
How to cite: integrin alpha9 DM3 pWZL Blast2 was a gift from Dean Sheppard (Addgene plasmid # 13613 ; http://n2t.net/addgene:13613 ; RRID:Addgene_13613)
