[The description below was written by a language model from this plasmid's Addgene catalogue record.]
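Description:
Integrin alpha9 DM3 pWZL Blast2 is a retroviral mammalian expression plasmid built on the pWZL Blast2 backbone (about 6 kb without insert). It is maintained in E. coli as a high-copy plasmid under ampicillin selection, and it carries a blasticidin resistance marker for selecting transduced or transfected mammalian cells. No feature table accompanies the record, so the promoter and the arrangement of the expression and selection cassettes are not explicitly stated. In pWZL-type vectors generally, the insert is transcribed from the retroviral 5′ LTR, with the packaging signal allowing the transcript to be incorporated into viral particles when the plasmid is introduced into a packaging cell line. The drug marker in these vectors typically lies downstream of the insert.

The payload is a roughly 3.1 kb cDNA for human integrin alpha 9 (ITGA9), the alpha subunit of an integrin heterodimer. It is carried here as the DM3 deletion mutant, which lacks the last 22 amino acids of the cytoplasmic domain at the C-terminus. The fragment was inserted by restriction cloning, joining HindIII and XbaI ends of the insert to a SnaBI site in the vector. All of these sites were destroyed in the process, so the insert cannot be released with the same enzymes. No epitope tags or reporters are recorded.

The construct is suited to generating stable, blasticidin-selected cell populations that express a cytoplasmic-tail-truncated alpha9 subunit. Such cells would allow comparison with wild-type or other deletion variants to map which parts of the alpha9 cytoplasmic domain contribute to integrin-dependent functions. The record refers to the associated publication for the exact residues removed.
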