>Addgene plasmid #13613 | integrin alpha9 DM3 pWZL Blast2 | addgene partial sequence | sequence record 19977 | 13613 with pBABE 5'
TTCACTCGAGATACAGCTTAGAGCGGGCGCTATGGGGAGCCGGACGCCAGAGTCCCCTCTCCATGCCGTG
CAGCTGCGCTGGGGCCCCCGGCGCCGACCCCCGCTACTGCCGCTGCTATTGCTGCTCGTGCCGCCGCCAC
CGCGGGTCGGGGGCTACAACCTGGATCCGCAGCGCCCCGTGCACTTCCAGGGCCCCGCTGACTCGTTCTT
CGGCTACGCAGTTCTGGAGCATTTCCACGACAACACGCGCTGGGTCCTTGTGGGCGCACCAAAGGCAGAT
TCCAAATACAGCCCTTCAGTGAAGTCTCCTGGGGCTGTGTTTAAGTGCCGTGTTCACACCAACCCTGACC
GGAGATGCACCGAACTGGACATGGCTCGAGGGAAGAATCGGGGCACGTCCTGCGGAAAGACCTGCCGGGA
AGACCGCGATGATGAGTGGATGGGGGTGAGCCTGGCCCGACAGCCCAAGGCTGATGGCCGTGTGTTGGCC
TGTGCTCATCGCTGGAAGAACATCTACTATGAAGCCGACCACATCCTACCCCATGGCTTCTGCTACATCA
TCCCCTCCAACCTCCAGGCCAAAGGCAGGACGCTGATCCCTTGCTATGAAGAGTATAAGAAGAAGTACGG
AGAGGAACACGGCTCCTGCCAGGCTGGGATAGCGGGCTTCTTCACCGAGGAGCTGGTGGTGATGGGTGCT
CCAGGGTCATTTTATTGGGCTGGAACCATCAAAGTGCTGAACCTTACGG
